>Addgene plasmid #247412 | cwby0062 | addgene full sequence | sequence record 492940 | Addgene NGS Result
ACTCCTGCATTAGGAAGCAGCCCAGTAGTAGGTTGAGGCCGTTGAGCACCGCCGCCGCAAGGAATGGTGC
ATGCAAGGAGATGGCGCCCAACAGTCCCCCGGCCACGGGGCCTGCCACCATACCCACGCCGAAACAAGCG
CTCATGAGCCCGAAGTGGCGAGCCCGATCTTCCCCATCGGTGATGTCGGCGATATAGGCGCCAGCAACCG
CACCTGTGGCGCCGGTGATGCCGGCCACGATGCGTCCGGCGTAGAGGATCGAGATCGATCTCGATCCCGC
GAAATTAATACGACTCACTATAGGGGAATTGTGAGCGGATAACAATTCCCCTCTAGAAATAATTTTGTTT
AACTTTAAGAAGGAGATATACATATGAGCGAAGCGCTGGAAGAACTGGAGAAAGCGCTGCGCGAACTGAA
GAAAAGCACCGACGAACTGGAACGCAGCACCGAAGAACTGGAAAAGAACCCGAGCGAAGATGCGCTGGTT
GAAAACAACCGCCTGATTGTGGAAAACAACAAAATTATTGTGGAAGTGCTGCGCATTATTGCGAAAGTGC
TGAAAGGATCAGGAGGAGACCGGTAATAAAAAGCGTATTACAGTGACAGTTGACAGCGACAGCTATCAGT
TGCTCAAGGCATATATGATGTCAATATCTCCGGTCTGGTATGCACAACCAAGAATGAAGCCCATGCAGTT
TAAGGTTTACACCTATAAAAGAGAGAGCCGTTATCGTCTGTTTGTGGATGTACAGAGTGATATTATTGAC
ACGCCCGGGCGACGGATGGTGATCCCCCTGGCCAGTGCACGTCTGCTGTCAGATAAAGTCTCCCGTGAAC
TTTACCCGGTGGTGCATATCGGGGATGAAAGCTGGCGCATGATGACCACCGATATGGCCAGTGTGCCGGT
TTCCGTTATCGGGGAAGAAGTGGCTGATCTCAGCCACCGCGAAAATGACATCAAAAACGCCATTAACCTG
ATGTTCTGGGGAATATGAACGGTCTCGTTCCCATCATTGGGGCAGCACCCACCACCACCACCACCACTAA
TGATAATGAGATCCGGCTGCTAACAAAGCCCGAAAGGAAGCTGAGTTGGCTGCTGCCACCGCTGAGCAAT
AACTAGCATAACCCCTTGGGGCCTCTAAACGGGTCTTGAGGGGTTTTTTGCTGAAAGGAGGAACTATATC
CGGATTGGCGAATGGG
[124 nt withheld, positions 1207-1330]
C
[91 nt withheld, positions 1332-1422]
A
[49 nt withheld, positions 1424-1472]
CCTTTGACGTTGGAGTCCACGTTCTTT
[37 nt withheld, positions 1500-1536]
ACCCTATCTCGGTCTATTCTTTTGATTTATAAGGGATTTTGCCGATTTCGGCCTATTGGTTAAAAAATGA
GCTGATTTAACAAAAATTTAACGCGAATTTTAACAAAATATTAACGCTTACAATTTAGGTGGCACTTTTC
GGGGAAATGTGCGCGGAACCCCTATTTGTTTATTTTTCTAAATACATTCAAATATGTATCCGCTCATGAA
TTAATTCTTAGAAAAACTCATCGAGCATCAAATGAAACTGCAATTTATTCATATCAGGATTATCAATACC
ATATTTTTGAAAAAGCCGTTTCTGTAATGAAGGAGAAAACTCACCGAGGCAGTTCCATAGGATGGCAAGA
TCCTGGTATCGGTCTGCGATTCCGACTCGTCCAACATCAATACAACCTATTAATTTCCCCTCGTCAAAAA
TAAGGTTATCAAGTGAGAAATCACCATGAGTGACGACTGAATCCGGTGAGAATGGCAAAAGTTTATGCAT
TTCTTTCCAGACTTGTTCAACAGGCCAGCCATTACGCTCGTCATCAAAATCACTCGCATCAACCAAACCG
TTATTCATTCGTGATTGCGCCTGAGCGAGACGAAATACGCGATCGCTGTTAAAAGGACAATTACAAACAG
GAATCGAATGCAACCGGCGCAGGAACACTGCCAGCGCATCAACAATATTTTCACCTGAATCAGGATATTC
TTCTAATACCTGGAATGCTGTTTTCCCGGGGATCGCAGTGGTGAGTAACCATGCATCATCAGGAGTACGG
ATAAAATGCTTGATGGTCGGAAGAGGCATAAATTCCGTCAGCCAGTTTAGTCTGACCATCTCATCTGTAA
CATCATTGGCAACGCTACCTTTGCCATGTTTCAGAAACAACTCTGGCGCATCGGGCTTCCCATACAATCG
ATAGATTGTCGCACCTGATTGCCCGACATTATCGCGAGCCCATTTATACCCATATAAATCAGCATCCATG
TTGGAATTTAATCGCGGCCTAGAGCAAGACGTTTCCCGTTGAATATGGCTCATAACACCCCTTGTATTAC
TGTTTATGTAAGCAGACAGTTTTATTGTTCATGACCAAAATCCCTTAACGTGAGTTTTCGTTCCACTGAG
CGTCAGACCCCGTAGAAAAGATCAAAGGATCTTCTTGAGATCCTTTTTTTCTGCGCGTAATCTGCTGCTT
GCAAACAAAAAAACCACCGCTACCAGCGGTGGTTTGTTTGCCGGATCAAGAGCTACCAACTCTTTTTCCG
AAGGTAACTGGCTTCAGCAGAGCGCAGATACCAAATACTGTCCTTCTAGTGTAGCCGTAGTTAGGCCACC
ACTTCAAGAACTCTGTAGCACCGCCTACATACCTCGCTCTGCTAATCCTGTTACCAGTGGCTGCTGCCAG
TGGCGATAAGTCGTGTCTTACCGGGTTGGACTCAAGACGATAGTTACCGGATAAGGCGCAGCGGTCGGGC
TGAACGGGGGGTTCGTGCACACAGCCCAGCTTGGAGCGAACGACCTACACCGAACTGAGATACCTACAGC
GTGAGCTATGAGAAAGCGCCACGCTTCCCGAAGGGAGAAAGGCGGACAGGTATCCGGTAAGCGGCAGGGT
CGGAACAGGAGAGCGCACGAGGGAGCTTCCAGGGGGAAACGCCTGGTATCTTTATAGTCCTGTCGGGTTT
CGCCACCTCTGACTTGAGCGTCGATTTTTGTGATGCTCGTCAGGGGGGCGGAGCCTATGGAAAAACGCCA
GCAACGCGGCCTTTTTACGGTTCCTGGCCTTTTGCTGGCCTTTTGCTCACATGTTCTTTCCTGCGTTATC
CCCTGATTCTGTGGATAACCGTATTACCGCCTTTGAGTGAGCTGATACCGCTCGCCGCAGCCGAACGACC
GAGCGCAGCGAGTCAGTGAGCGAGGAAGCGGAAGAGCGCCTGATGCGGTATTTTCTCCTTACGCATCTGT
GCGGTATTTCACACCGCAATGGTGCACTCTCAGTACAATCTGCTCTGATGCCGCATAGTTAAGCCAGTAT
ACACTCCGCTATCGCTACGTGACTGGGTCATGGCTGCGCCCCGACACCCGCCAACACCCGCTGACGCGCC
CTGACGGGCTTGTCTGCTCCCGGCATCCGCTTACAGACAAGCTGTGACCGTCTCCGGGAGCTGCATGTGT
CAGAGGTTTTCACCGTCATCACCGAAACGCGCGAGGCAGCTGCGGTAAAGCTCATCAGCGTGGTCGTGAA
GCGATTCACAGATGTCTGCCTGTTCATCCGCGTCCAGCTCGTTGAGTTTCTCCAGAAGCGTTAATGTCTG
GCTTCTGATAAAGCGGGCCATGTTAAGGGCGGTTTTTTCCTGTTTGGTCACTGATGCCTCCGTGTAAGGG
GGATTTCTGTTCATGGGGGTAATGATACCGATGAAACGAGAGAGGATGCTCACGATACGGGTTACTGATG
ATGAACATGCCCGGTTACTGGAACGTTGTGAGGGTAAACAACTGGCGGTATGGATGCGGCGGGACCAGAG
AAAAATCACTCAGGGTCAATGCCAGCGCTTCGTTAATACAGATGTAGGTGTTCCACAGGGTAGCCAGCAG
CATCCTGCGATGCAGATCCGGAACATAATGGTGCAGGGCGCTGACTTCCGCGTTTCCAGACTTTACGAAA
CACGGAAACCGAAGACCATTCATGTTGTTGCTCAGGTCGCAGACGTTTTGCAGCAGCAGTCGCTTCACGT
TCGCTCGCGTATCGGTGATTCATTCTGCTAACCAGTAAGGCAACCCCGCCAGCCTAGCCGGGTCCTCAAC
GACAGGAGCACGATCATGCGCACCCGTGGGGCCGCCATGCCGGCGATAATGGCCTGCTTCTCGCCGAAAC
GTTTGGTGGCGGGACCAGTGACGAAGGCTTGAGCGAGGGCGTGCAAGATTCCGAATACCGCAAGCGACAG
GCCGATCATCGTCGCGCTCCAGCGAAAGCGGTCCTCGCCGAAAATGACCCAGAGCGCTGCCGGCACCTGT
CCTACGAGTTGCATGATAAAGAAGACAGTCATAAGTGCGGCGACGATAGTCATGCCCCGCGCCCACCGGA
AGGAGCTGACTGGGTTGAAGGCTCTCAAGGGCATCGGTCGAGATCCCGGTGCCTAATGAGTGAGCTAACT
TACATTAATTGCGTTGCGCTCACTGCCCGCTTTCCAGTCGGGAAACCTGTCGTGCCAGCTGCATTAATGA
ATCGGCCAACGCGCGGGGAGAGGCGGTTTGCGTATTGGGCGCCAGGGTGGTTTTTCTTTTCACCAGTGAG
ACGGGCAACAGCTGATTGCCCTTCACCGCCTGGCCCTGAGAGAGTTGCAGCAAGCGGTCCACGCTGGTTT
GCCCCAGCAGGCGAAAATCCTGTTTGATGGTGGTTAACGGCGGGATATAACATGAGCTGTCTTCGGTATC
GTCGTATCCCACTACCGAGATGTCCGCACCAACGCGCAGCCCGGACTCGGTAATGGCGCGCATTGCGCCC
AGCGCCATCTGATCGTTGGCAACCAGCATCGCAGTGGGAACGATGCCCTCATTCAGCATTTGCATGGTTT
GTTGAAAACCGGACATGGCACTCCAGTCGCCTTCCCGTTCCGCTATCGGCTGAATTTGATTGCGAGTGAG
ATATTTATGCCAGCCAGCCAGACGCAGACGCGCCGAGACAGAACTTAATGGGCCCGCTAACAGCGCGATT
TGCTGGTGACCCAATGCGACCAGATGCTCCACGCCCAGTCGCGTACCGTCTTCATGGGAGAAAATAATAC
TGTTGATGGGTGTCTGGTCAGAGACATCAAGAAATAACGCCGGAACATTAGTGCAGGCAGCTTCCACAGC
AATGGCATCCTGGTCATCCAGCGGATAGTTAATGATCAGCCCACTGACGCGTTGCGCGAGAAGATTGTGC
ACCGCCGCTTTACAGGCTTCGACGCCGCTTCGTTCTACCATCGACACCACCACGCTGGCACCCAGTTGAT
CGGCGCGAGATTTAATCGCCGCGACAATTTGCGACGGCGCGTGCAGGGCCAGACTGGAGGTGGCAACGCC
AATCAGCAACGACTGTTTGCCCGCCAGTTGTTGTGCCACGCGGTTGGGAATGTAATTCAGCTCCGCCATC
GCCGCTTCCACTTTTTCCCGCGTTTTCGCAGAAACGTGGCTGGCCTGGTTCACCACGCGGGAAACGGTCT
GATAAGAGACACCGGCATACTCTGCGACATCGTATAACGTTACTGGTTTCACATTCACCACCCTGAATTG
ACTCTCTTCCGGGCGCTATCATGCCATACCGCGAAAGGTTTTGCGCCATTCGATGGTGTCCGGGATCTCG
ACGCTCTCCCTTATGCG
Features (pLannotate 1.2.2; 20 found; start..end, strand, type, name):
    286..304     +  promoter       T7 promoter: promoter for bacteriophage T7 RNA polymerase
    305..329     +  protein_bind   lac operator: The lac repressor binds to the lac operator to inhibit transcription in E. coli. This inhibition can be relieved by adding lactose or isopropyl-β-D-thiogalactopyranoside (IPTG). lac repressor encoded by lacI
    344..366     +  RBS            RBS: efficient ribosome binding site from bacteriophage T7 gene 10 (Olins and Rangwala, 1989)
    588..659     +  CDS            ccdA (fragment): CCDA_ECO57 - Also known as H, letA. Experimental evidence at protein level: Swiss-Prot protein existence level 1. Antitoxin component of a type II toxin-antitoxin (TA) system which inhibits the post-segregational killing (PSK) of plasmid-free cells, also referred to as a plasmid addiction system. Binds to and blocks the activity of CcdB; will also remove bound CcdB protein from the CcdB-GyrA complex by forming a CcdA-CcdB complex, a process termed rejuvenation. Functions as a transcriptional corepressor for the ccdAB operon, repression also requires CcdB (By similarity). From Escherichia coli
    693..995     +  CDS            ccdB: CCDB_ECOLI - Also known as G, letB, letD. Experimental evidence at protein level: Swiss-Prot protein existence level 1. Toxic component of a type II toxin-antitoxin (TA) system, functioning in plasmid maintainence. Responsible for the post- segregational killing (PSK) of plasmid-free cells, also referred to as a plasmid addiction system. Half-life of over 2 hours. Cell killing by CcdB is accompanied by filamentation, defects in chromosome and plasmid segregation, defects in cell division, formation of anucleate cells, decreased DNA synthesis and plasmid loss. Interferes with the activity of DN
   1029..1047    +  CDS            9xHis (fragment): 9xHis affinity tag
   1066..1115    +  CDS            SET1 (fragment): solubility-enhancement tag derived from T7 phage gene 10B
   1123..1170    +  terminator     T7 terminator: transcription terminator for bacteriophage T7 RNA polymerase
   1207..1635    +  rep_origin     f1 ori (sequence partly withheld): f1 bacteriophage origin of replication; arrow indicates direction of (+) strand synthesis
   1688..1745    +  promoter       AmpR promoter (fragment): bla
   1754..2569    -  CDS            KanR: aminoglycoside phosphotransferase; aph(3')-Ia; confers resistance to kanamycin in bacteria or G418 (Geneticin®) in eukaryotes
   2691..3279    +  rep_origin     ori: high-copy-number ColE1/pMB1/pBR322/pUC origin of replication
   3465..3604    -  misc_feature   bom: basis of mobility region from pBR322
   3706..3897    -  CDS            rop: Rop protein, which maintains plasmids at low copy number; rop
   3914..4294    +  CDS            YPB1_ECOLX: Protein predicted: Swiss-Prot protein existence level 4. From Escherichia coli.
   4366..4657    -  CDS            TcR (fragment): tetracycline efflux protein; tet; confers resistance to tetracycline
   4672..4693    -  protein_bind   CAP binding site: CAP binding activates transcription in the presence of cAMP. E. coli catabolite activator protein
   4706..5788    -  CDS            lacI: lac repressor; lacI; The lac repressor binds to the lac operator to inhibit transcription in E. coli. This inhibition can be relieved by adding lactose or isopropyl-β-D-thiogalactopyranoside (IPTG).
   5789..5866    -  promoter       lacI promoter: lacI
   5874..260     -  CDS            TcR (fragment) (across the origin): tetracycline efflux protein; tet; confers resistance to tetracycline
