[The description below was written by a language model from this plasmid's Addgene catalogue record and pLannotate feature annotations shown in this document.]
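Description:
cwby0062 is a pET29-based bacterial expression vector built as a Golden Gate assembly (GGA) entry plasmid for cloning synthetic protein-coding inserts. It is maintained in E. coli under kanamycin selection (aph(3')-Ia KanR) and replicates from a ColE1/pMB1-type origin accompanied by the pBR322 bom region and the rop gene, which moderates copy number. An f1 origin is also present. Annotated tetracycline-resistance fragments and a predicted E. coli ORF appear to be backbone remnants rather than functional parts.

The expression region follows the usual pET layout: a T7 promoter with an adjacent lac operator, the T7 gene 10 ribosome binding site and a T7 terminator, with lacI carried on the plasmid under its own promoter so that transcription is repressed until IPTG induction in a host supplying T7 RNA polymerase. According to the purpose field, the cloning site reads AGGA overhang, SB175, a GS linker, then a promoter-driven ccdB cassette, a TTCC overhang, a SNAC tag and a 6xHis tag. The feature table confirms a full ccdB ORF preceded by a short ccdA fragment and followed by a His-tag match. It does not annotate SB175, whose identity the record does not explain, or the SNAC sequence, which is generally known as a chemically cleavable tag. A short "SET1" hit just before the terminator is likely incidental.

CcdB poisons DNA gyrase, so in standard sensitive strains uncut or religated vector is counter-selected. Successful Golden Gate replacement of the cassette places the insert in frame between the N-terminal SB175-GS segment and the C-terminal SNAC-6xHis tag for affinity purification. The associated publication concerns scaling up the experimental characterization of designed proteins, which fits use as a high-throughput cloning and expression vector.
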