Addgene plasmid #247412: cwby0062
Purpose: GGA cloning AGGA-SB175-GS-promoter-ccdb-TTCC-SNAC-6xhis
Depositing lab: David Baker. Depositing organization: University of Washington. Publication: Accelerating protein design by scaling experimental characterization. Qian J, Milles LF, Wicky BIM, Ragotte RJ, Motmaen A, Borst AJ, Skotheim R, Ols S, Coventry B, Li X, Kibler RD, Goreshnik I, Exposit M, Lore K, Stewart L, Baker D. Nat Commun. 2026 Aug 20;17(1):9945. doi: 10.1038/s41467-026-76740-9. PubMed 42754580.
Backbone
  Vector backbone: pET29
  Vector type: Bacterial Expression
Growth in bacteria
  Bacterial resistance: Kanamycin, 50 μg/mL
  Growth temperature: 37°C
  Growth strain: NEB Stable
  Copy number: Unknown
Gene/Insert
  Gene/Insert name: ccdb
  Species: Synthetic
  Promoter: T7
  Cloning method: Golden Gate
Terms and licenses: Academic/Nonprofit Terms; Industry Terms: Not Available to Industry
Depositor comments: Please visit https://doi.org/10.1101/2025.08.05.668824 for bioRxiv preprint.
How to cite: cwby0062 was a gift from David Baker (Addgene plasmid # 247412 ; http://n2t.net/addgene:247412 ; RRID:Addgene_247412)
